Addgene plasmid #53665: SNX3A-c018
Purpose: bacterial expression plasmid
Depositing lab: Nicola Burgess-Brown. Depositing organization: University of Oxford.
Backbone
  Vector backbone: pNIC28-Bsa4
  Backbone manufacturer: SGC
  Vector type: Bacterial Expression
Growth in bacteria
  Bacterial resistance: Kanamycin, 50 μg/mL
  Growth temperature: 37°C
  Growth strain: Mach1
  Growth instructions: BL21(DE3)-R3-pRARE2 is recommended for expression
  Copy number: High Copy
Gene/Insert
  Gene/Insert name: SNX3A
  Mutation: Bacterial expression for structure determination; may not be full ORF, see comments
  Tag / fusion protein: His6-TEV (N terminal on insert)
  Cloning method: Ligation Independent Cloning
  Sequencing primers: 5′ T7; 3′ T7-term
Terms and licenses: Academic/Nonprofit Terms; Industry Terms: Not Available to Industry
Depositor comments: T7/lac regulated, N-terminal His-tag, TEV, LIC cloning using BsaI cleavage/T4 polymerase, SacB stuffer fragment, pET28 backbone. http://www.thesgc.org/structures/2YPS/
How to cite: SNX3A-c018 was a gift from Nicola Burgess-Brown (Addgene plasmid # 53665 ; http://n2t.net/addgene:53665 ; RRID:Addgene_53665)
