[The description below was written by a language model from this plasmid's Addgene catalogue record.]
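Description:
SNX3A-c018 is a bacterial expression plasmid built on pNIC28-Bsa4, a pET28-derived vector from the SGC designed for high-throughput production of recombinant proteins in E. coli. It is recorded as a high-copy plasmid selected with kanamycin. It is propagated in a standard cloning strain, while a BL21(DE3)-type host carrying a rare-codon tRNA plasmid is recommended for expression. A DE3 host supplies the T7 RNA polymerase that this vector needs for transcription of the insert.

The insert is SNX3A, a construct of sorting nexin 3; the source species is not stated in the record. Expression is under T7/lac control, so transcription from the T7 promoter is held in check by the lac repressor until induction. The protein is made with an N-terminal His6 tag followed by a TEV protease cleavage site, which allows purification by immobilised metal affinity chromatography and later removal of the tag. The insert was introduced by ligation-independent cloning. In this system the vector is opened with BsaI and treated with T4 DNA polymerase to generate long single-stranded overhangs. The incoming fragment replaces a SacB stuffer, which provides negative selection on sucrose against uncut parental vector.

The record notes that the construct was designed for structure determination and may not encode the full open reading frame. It is therefore probably a truncated or domain-boundary-optimised version of the protein, but the exact residue boundaries are not given. The depositor's comments link the plasmid to a solved structure, consistent with its use for producing purified protein for crystallography and related biochemical work. No feature table was supplied, so element positions and overall plasmid size cannot be described.
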