>Addgene plasmid #53665 | SNX3A-c018 | depositor partial sequence | sequence record 83792 | insert sequence
ATGCACCATCATCATCATCATTCTTCTGGTGTAGATCTGGGTACCGAGAACCTGTACTTCCAATCCATGC
CCCCCAGCAACTTCCTCGAGATCGATGTGAGCAACCCGCAAACGGTGGGGGTCGGCCGGGGCCGCTTCAC
CACTTACGAAATCAGGGTCAAGACAAATCTTCCTATTTTCAAGCTGAAAGAATCTACTGTTAGAAGAAGA
TACAGTGACTTTGAATGGCTGCGAAGTGAATTAGAAAGAGAGAGCAAGGTCGTAGTTCCCCCGCTCCCTG
GGAAAGCGTTTTTGCGTCAGCTTCCTTTTAGAGGAGATGATGGAATATTTGATGACAATTTTATTGAGGA
AAGAAAACAAGGGCTGGAGCAGTTTATAAACAAGGTCGCTGGTCATCCTCTGGCACAGAACGAACGTTGT
CTTCACATGTTTTTACAAGATGAAATAATAGATAAAAGCTATACTTGACAGTAAAGGTGGATACGGATCC
GAA
