>Addgene plasmid #53665 | SNX3A-c018 | addgene partial sequence | sequence record 86652 | T7 5'-TAATACGACTCACTATAGGG-3'
AATAATTTTGTTTAACTTTAAGAAGGAGATATACATATGCACCATCATCATCATCATTCTTCTGGTGTAG
ATCTGGGTACCGAGAACCTGTACTTCCAATCCATGCCCCCCAGCAACTTCCTCGAGATCGATGTGAGCAA
CCCGCAAACGGTGGGGGTCGGCCGGGGCCGCTTCACCACTTACGAAATCAGGGTCAAGACAAATCTTCCT
ATTTTCAAGCTGAAAGAATCTACTGTTAGAAGAAGATACAGTGACTTTGAATGGCTGCGAAGTGAATTAG
AAAGAGAGAGCAAGGTCGTAGTTCCCCCGCTCCCTGGGAAAGCGTTTTTGCGTCAGCTTCCTTTTAGAGG
AGATGATGGAATATTTGATGACAATTTTATTGAGGAAAGAAAACAAGGGCTGGAGCAGTTTATAAACAAG
GTCGCTGGTCATCCTCTGGCACAGAACGAACGTTGTCTTCACATGTTTTTACAAGATGAAATAATAGATA
AAAGCTATACTTGACAGTAAAGGTGGATACGGATCCGAATTCGAGCTCCGTCGACAAGCTTGCGGCCGCA
CTCGAGCACCACCACCACCACCACTGAGATCCGGCTGCTAACAAAGCCCGAAAGGAAGCTGAGTTGGCTG
CTGCCACCGCTGAGCAATAACTAGCATAACCCCTTGGGGCCTCTAAACGGGTCTTGAGGGGTTTTTTGCT
GAAAGGAGGAACTATATCCGGATTGGCGAATGGG
[124 nt withheld, positions 735-858]
C
[51 nt withheld, positions 860-910]
